Addgene plasmid #21215: GFP-C2gamma
Depositing lab: Tobias Meyer. Depositing organization: Stanford University. Publication: Control of astrocyte Ca(2+) oscillations and waves by oscillating translocation and activation of protein kinase C. Codazzi F, Teruel MN, Meyer T. Curr Biol. 2001 Jul 24. 11(14):1089-97. 10.1016/S0960-9822(01)00326-8 PubMed 11509231.
Backbone
  Vector backbone: pcDNA3
  Backbone size w/o insert (bp): 5429
  Vector type: Mammalian Expression
  Selectable markers: Neomycin (select with G418)
Growth in bacteria
  Bacterial resistance: Ampicillin, 100 μg/mL
  Growth temperature: 37°C
  Growth strain: DH5alpha
  Copy number: Unknown
Gene/Insert
  Gene/Insert name: GFP-pcDNA3-PKCgamma-c2 (alt name: PKCgamma)
  Species: R. norvegicus (rat)
  Insert size (bp): 1114
  Mutation: The C2-domain from PKCgamma (aa170-260) plus flanking sequence. This insert is thus amino acids 158-284 from PKCgamma (rat). (Lab plasmid WC 0005)
  Entrez Gene: Prkcg (a.k.a. PKC, PKCI, Prkc, Prkcc, RATPKCI)
  Tag / fusion protein: GFP
  Cloning method: Restriction Enzyme; 5′ cloning site ApaI (unknown if destroyed); 3′ cloning site KpnI (not destroyed)
  Sequencing primers: 5′ n/a
Terms and licenses: Academic/Nonprofit Terms; Industry Terms: Not Available to Industry
How to cite: GFP-C2gamma was a gift from Tobias Meyer (Addgene plasmid # 21215 ; http://n2t.net/addgene:21215 ; RRID:Addgene_21215)
