[The description below was written by a language model from this plasmid's Addgene catalogue record and pLannotate feature annotations shown in this document.]
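Description:
GFP-C2gamma is a mammalian expression plasmid built on the pcDNA3 backbone that encodes the C2 domain of rat protein kinase C gamma (Prkcg) fused to GFP. The catalogue entry defines the insert as PKCgamma residues 158–284, comprising the C2 domain proper (residues 170–260) plus flanking sequence. In the annotated 6,543-nt depositor sequence, the Prkcg fragment lies immediately upstream of an EGFP coding sequence. Despite the "GFP-" prefix in the name, the fluorescent protein therefore appears to sit at the C-terminal end of the fusion. The annotation tool matched the fragment to the mouse protein, reflecting a closest database hit rather than contradicting the recorded rat origin.

Expression is driven by the human CMV immediate-early enhancer and promoter and terminated by the bovine growth hormone polyadenylation signal. A Xenopus beta-globin 5'-UTR translational enhancer sits just ahead of the open reading frame. Flanking T7 and SP6 promoters could support in vitro transcription. A separate SV40 promoter–neo–SV40 poly(A) cassette allows G418 selection of stably transfected mammalian cells. In E. coli the plasmid is maintained by a high-copy ColE1/pUC-type origin and ampicillin resistance, and an f1 origin is also present. Short annotated fragments such as the HIV-1 LTR, ble and lacI hits are most likely backbone remnants or chance matches rather than functional parts.

C2 domains of conventional PKCs bind membranes in a calcium-dependent manner, so the fusion can serve as a live-cell fluorescent translocation reporter. This fits the associated publication, which concerns oscillating PKC translocation and calcium oscillations and waves in astrocytes.
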