Features (pLannotate 1.2.2; 23 found; start..end, strand, type, name):
     36..80      -  misc_feature   bom (fragment): basis of mobility region from pBR322
    235..614     +  enhancer       CMV enhancer: human cytomegalovirus immediate early enhancer
    615..818     +  promoter       CMV promoter: human cytomegalovirus (CMV) immediate early promoter
    814..847     +  LTR            5' LTR (truncated) (fragment): truncated 5' long terminal repeat (LTR) from HIV-1
    863..881     +  promoter       T7 promoter: promoter for bacteriophage T7 RNA polymerase
    896..938     +  5'UTR          Xenopus globin 5'-UTR: translational enhancer from the 5'-UTR of the major beta-globin gene of Xenopus laevis
    961..1353    +  CDS            Prkcg (fragment): KPCG_MOUSE - Also known as Pkcc, Pkcg, Prkcc. Experimental evidence at protein level: Swiss-Prot protein existence level 1. Calcium-activated, phospholipid- and diacylglycerol (DAG)- dependent serine/threonine-protein kinase that plays diverse roles in neuronal cells and eye tissues, such as regulation of the neuronal receptors GRIA4/GLUR4 and GRIN1/NMDAR1, modulation of receptors and neuronal functions related to sensitivity to opiates, pain and alcohol, mediation of synaptic function and cell survival after ischemia, and inhibition of gap junction activity after oxidative stress. Binds and p
   1357..2073    +  CDS            EGFP: EGFP is a basic (constitutively fluorescent) green fluorescent protein published in 1996, derived from Aequorea victoria. It is reported to be a rapidly-maturing weak dimer with moderate acid sensitivity.
   2095..2113    -  promoter       SP6 promoter: promoter for bacteriophage SP6 RNA polymerase
   2139..2363    +  polyA_signal   bGH poly(A) signal: bovine growth hormone polyadenylation signal
   2367..2388    +  promoter       SV40 promoter (fragment): SV40 enhancer and early promoter
   2409..2837    +  rep_origin     f1 ori (sequence partly withheld): f1 bacteriophage origin of replication; arrow indicates direction of (+) strand synthesis
   2851..3181    +  promoter       SV40 promoter: SV40 enhancer and early promoter
   3248..4039    +  CDS            neo: KKA2_KLEPN - Also known as kan, nptII. Experimental evidence at protein level: Swiss-Prot protein existence level 1. Resistance to kanamycin, neomycin, paromomycin, ribostamycin, butirosin and gentamicin B. From Klebsiella pneumoniae.
   4063..4221    +  CDS            ble (fragment): BLE_KLEPN - Experimental evidence at protein level: Swiss-Prot protein existence level 1. Binding protein with a strong affinity to the bleomycin family of antibiotics. Binds to CL990; an antimitotic-antibiotic compound. From Klebsiella pneumoniae.
   4216..4337    +  polyA_signal   SV40 poly(A) signal: SV40 polyadenylation signal
   4410..4426    -  protein_bind   lac operator: The lac repressor binds to the lac operator to inhibit transcription in E. coli. This inhibition can be relieved by adding lactose or isopropyl-β-D-thiogalactopyranoside (IPTG). lac repressor encoded by lacI
   4434..4464    -  promoter       lac promoter: promoter for the E. coli lac operon
   4479..4500    -  protein_bind   CAP binding site: CAP binding activates transcription in the presence of cAMP. E. coli catabolite activator protein
   4513..4605    -  CDS            lacI (fragment): lac repressor; lacI; The lac repressor binds to the lac operator to inhibit transcription in E. coli. This inhibition can be relieved by adding lactose or isopropyl-β-D-thiogalactopyranoside (IPTG).
   4788..5376    -  rep_origin     ori: high-copy-number ColE1/pMB1/pBR322/pUC origin of replication
   5547..6407    -  CDS            AmpR: β-lactamase; bla; confers resistance to ampicillin, carbenicillin, and related antibiotics
   6408..6512    -  promoter       AmpR promoter: bla
>Addgene plasmid #21215 | GFP-C2gamma | depositor full sequence | sequence record 9825 | Author sequence
GACGGATCGGGAGATCTCCCGATCCCCTATGGTCGACTCTCAGTACAATCTGCTCTGATGCCGCATAGTT
AAGCCAGTATCTGCTCCCTGCTTGTGTGTTGGAGGTCGCTGAGTAGTGCGCGAGCAAAATTTAAGCTACA
ACAAGGCAAGGCTTGACCGACAATTGCATGAAGAATCTGCTTAGGGTTAGGCGTTTTGCGCTGCTTCGCG
ATGTACGGGCCAGATATACGCGTTGACATTGATTATTGACTAGTTATTAATAGTAATCAATTACGGGGTC
ATTAGTTCATAGCCCATATATGGAGTTCCGCGTTACATAACTTACGGTAAATGGCCCGCCTGGCTGACCG
CCCAACGACCCCCGCCCATTGACGTCAATAATGACGTATGTTCCCATAGTAACGCCAATAGGGACTTTCC
ATTGACGTCAATGGGTGGACTATTTACGGTAAACTGCCCACTTGGCAGTACATCAAGTGTATCATATGCC
AAGTACGCCCCCTATTGACGTCAATGACGGTAAATGGCCCGCCTGGCATTATGCCCAGTACATGACCTTA
TGGGACTTTCCTACTTGGCAGTACATCTACGTATTAGTCATCGCTATTACCATGGTGATGCGGTTTTGGC
AGTACATCAATGGGCGTGGATAGCGGTTTGACTCACGGGGATTTCCAAGTCTCCACCCCATTGACGTCAA
TGGGAGTTTGTTTTGGCACCAAAATCAACGGGACTTTCCAAAATGTCGTAACAACTCCGCCCCATTGACG
CAAATGGGCGGTAGGCGTGTACGGTGGGAGGTCTATATAAGCAGAGCTCTCTGGCTAACTAGAGAACCCA
CTGCTTACTGGCTTATCGAAATTAATACGACTCACTATAGGGAGACCCAAGCTTGCTTGTTCTTTTTGCA
GAAGCTCAGAATAAACGCTCAACTTTGGCAGATCTACCATGGGGGCCCTAGAGCGCCGTGGACGTCTGCA
ACTGGAAATCCGGGCTCCCACATCAGATGAGATCCATATTACTGTGGGTGAGGCCCGGAACCTCATTCCT
ATGGACCCCAATGGCCTGTCTGATCCCTATGTGAAACTGAAGCTCATCCCGGACCCTCGGAACCTGACAA
AACAGAAGACAAAGACCGTGAAAGCCACACTGAATCCCGTGTGGAACGAGACCTTCGTGTTCAACCTGAA
GCCGGGGGATGTGGAGCGCCGGCTCAGTGTGGAGGTGTGGGATTGGGATAGGACATCCCGAAATGACTTC
ATGGGTGCCATGTCCTTTGGTGTCTCAGAGCTACTCAAGGCTCCTGTGGATGGATGGTACAAGTTACTGA
ACCAGGAGGAGGGCGAGAGGTACCATATGGTGAGCAAGGGCGAGGAGCTGTTCACCGGGGTGGTGCCCAT
CCTGGTCGAGCTGGACGGCGACGTAAACGGCCACAAGTTCAGCGTGTCCGGCGAGGGCGAGGGCGATGCC
ACCTACGGCAAGCTGACCCTGAAGTTCATCTGCACCACCGGCAAGCTGCCCGTGCCCTGGCCCACCCTCG
TGACCACCCTGACCTACGGCGTGCAGTGCTTCAGCCGCTACCCCGACCACATGAAGCAGCACGACTTCTT
CAAGTCCGCCATGCCCGAAGGCTACGTCCAGGAGCGCACCATCTTCTTCAAGGACGACGGCAACTACAAG
ACCCGCGCCGAGGTGAAGTTCGAGGGCGACACCCTGGTGAACCGCATCGAGCTGAAGGGCATCGACTTCA
AGGAGGACGGCAACATCCTGGGGCACAAGCTGGAGTACAACTACAACAGCCACAACGTCTATATCATGGC
CGACAAGCAGAAGAACGGCATCAAGGTGAACTTCAAGATCCGCCACAACATCGAGGACGGCAGCGTGCAG
CTCGCCGACCACTACCAGCAGAACACCCCCATCGGCGACGGCCCCGTGCTGCTGCCCGACAACCACTACC
TGAGCACCCAGTCCGCCCTGAGCAAAGACCCCAACGAGAAGCGCGATCACATGGTCCTGCTGGAGTTCGT
GACCGCCGCCGGGATCACTCTCGGCATGGACGAGCTGTACAAGGGATCCTCTAGAGGGCCCTATTCTATA
GTGTCACCTAAATGCTAGAGCTCGCTGATCAGCCTCGACTGTGCCTTCTAGTTGCCAGCCATCTGTTGTT
TGCCCCTCCCCCGTGCCTTCCTTGACCCTGGAAGGTGCCACTCCCACTGTCCTTTCCTAATAAAATGAGG
AAATTGCATCGCATTGTCTGAGTAGGTGTCATTCTATTCTGGGGGGTGGGGTGGGGCAGGACAGCAAGGG
GGAGGATTGGGAAGACAATAGCAGGCATGCTGGGGATGCGGTGGGCTCTATGGCTTCTGAGGCGGAAAGA
ACCAGCTGGGGCTCTAGGGGGTATCCCC
[124 nt withheld, positions 2409-2532]
C
[32 nt withheld, positions 2534-2565]
CA
[57 nt withheld, positions 2568-2624]
A
[49 nt withheld, positions 2626-2674]
CCTTTGACGTTGGAGTCCACGTTCTTT
[37 nt withheld, positions 2702-2738]
ACCCTATCTCGGTCTATTCTTTTGATTTATAAGGGATTTTGGGGATTTCGGCCTATTGGTTAAAAAATGA
GCTGATTTAACAAAAATTTAACGCGAATTAATTCTGTGGAATGTGTGTCAGTTAGGGTGTGGAAAGTCCC
CAGGCTCCCCAGGCAGGCAGAAGTATGCAAAGCATGCATCTCAATTAGTCAGCAACCAGGTGTGGAAAGT
CCCCAGGCTCCCCAGCAGGCAGAAGTATGCAAAGCATGCATCTCAATTAGTCAGCAACCATAGTCCCGCC
CCTAACTCCGCCCATCCCGCCCCTAACTCCGCCCAGTTCCGCCCATTCTCCGCCCCATGGCTGACTAATT
TTTTTTATTTATGCAGAGGCCGAGGCCGCCTCTGCCTCTGAGCTATTCCAGAAGTAGTGAGGAGGCTTTT
TTGGAGGCCTAGGCTTTTGCAAAAAGCTCCCGGGAGCTTGTATATCCATTTTCGGATCTGATCAAGAGAC
AGGATGAGGATCGTTTCGCATGATTGAACAAGATGGATTGCACGCAGGTTCTCCGGCCGCTTGGGTGGAG
AGGCTATTCGGCTATGACTGGGCACAACAGACAATCGGCTGCTCTGATGCCGCCGTGTTCCGGCTGTCAG
CGCAGGGGCGCCCGGTTCTTTTTGTCAAGACCGACCTGTCCGGTGCCCTGAATGAACTGCAGGACGAGGC
AGCGCGGCTATCGTGGCTGGCCACGACGGGCGTTCCTTGCGCAGCTGTGCTCGACGTTGTCACTGAAGCG
GGAAGGGACTGGCTGCTATTGGGCGAAGTGCCGGGGCAGGATCTCCTGTCATCTCACCTTGCTCCTGCCG
AGAAAGTATCCATCATGGCTGATGCAATGCGGCGGCTGCATACGCTTGATCCGGCTACCTGCCCATTCGA
CCACCAAGCGAAACATCGCATCGAGCGAGCACGTACTCGGATGGAAGCCGGTCTTGTCGATCAGGATGAT
CTGGACGAAGAGCATCAGGGGCTCGCGCCAGCCGAACTGTTCGCCAGGCTCAAGGCGCGCATGCCCGACG
GCGAGGATCTCGTCGTGACCCATGGCGATGCCTGCTTGCCGAATATCATGGTGGAAAATGGCCGCTTTTC
TGGATTCATCGACTGTGGCCGGCTGGGTGTGGCGGACCGCTATCAGGACATAGCGTTGGCTACCCGTGAT
ATTGCTGAAGAGCTTGGCGGCGAATGGGCTGACCGCTTCCTCGTGCTTTACGGTATCGCCGCTCCCGATT
CGCAGCGCATCGCCTTCTATCGCCTTCTTGACGAGTTCTTCTGAGCGGGACTCTGGGGTTCGAAATGACC
GACCAAGCGACGCCCAACCTGCCATCACGAGATTTCGATTCCACCGCCGCCTTCTATGAAAGGTTGGGCT
TCGGAATCGTTTTCCGGGACGCCGGCTGGATGATCCTCCAGCGCGGGGATCTCATGCTGGAGTTCTTCGC
CCACCCCAACTTGTTTATTGCAGCTTATAATGGTTACAAATAAAGCAATAGCATCACAAATTTCACAAAT
AAAGCATTTTTTTCACTGCATTCTAGTTGTGGTTTGTCCAAACTCATCAATGTATCTTATCATGTCTGTA
TACCGTCGACCTCTAGCTAGAGCTTGGCGTAATCATGGTCATAGCTGTTTCCTGTGTGAAATTGTTATCC
GCTCACAATTCCACACAACATACGAGCCGGAAGCATAAAGTGTAAAGCCTGGGGTGCCTAATGAGTGAGC
TAACTCACATTAATTGCGTTGCGCTCACTGCCCGCTTTCCAGTCGGGAAACCTGTCGTGCCAGCTGCATT
AATGAATCGGCCAACGCGCGGGGAGAGGCGGTTTGCGTATTGGGCGCTCTTCCGCTTCCTCGCTCACTGA
CTCGCTGCGCTCGGTCGTTCGGCTGCGGCGAGCGGTATCAGCTCACTCAAAGGCGGTAATACGGTTATCC
ACAGAATCAGGGGATAACGCAGGAAAGAACATGTGAGCAAAAGGCCAGCAAAAGGCCAGGAACCGTAAAA
AGGCCGCGTTGCTGGCGTTTTTCCATAGGCTCCGCCCCCCTGACGAGCATCACAAAAATCGACGCTCAAG
TCAGAGGTGGCGAAACCCGACAGGACTATAAAGATACCAGGCGTTTCCCCCTGGAAGCTCCCTCGTGCGC
TCTCCTGTTCCGACCCTGCCGCTTACCGGATACCTGTCCGCCTTTCTCCCTTCGGGAAGCGTGGCGCTTT
CTCAATGCTCACGCTGTAGGTATCTCAGTTCGGTGTAGGTCGTTCGCTCCAAGCTGGGCTGTGTGCACGA
ACCCCCCGTTCAGCCCGACCGCTGCGCCTTATCCGGTAACTATCGTCTTGAGTCCAACCCGGTAAGACAC
GACTTATCGCCACTGGCAGCAGCCACTGGTAACAGGATTAGCAGAGCGAGGTATGTAGGCGGTGCTACAG
AGTTCTTGAAGTGGTGGCCTAACTACGGCTACACTAGAAGGACAGTATTTGGTATCTGCGCTCTGCTGAA
GCCAGTTACCTTCGGAAAAAGAGTTGGTAGCTCTTGATCCGGCAAACAAACCACCGCTGGTAGCGGTGGT
TTTTTTGTTTGCAAGCAGCAGATTACGCGCAGAAAAAAAGGATCTCAAGAAGATCCTTTGATCTTTTCTA
CGGGGTCTGACGCTCAGTGGAACGAAAACTCACGTTAAGGGATTTTGGTCATGAGATTATCAAAAAGGAT
CTTCACCTAGATCCTTTTAAATTAAAAATGAAGTTTTAAATCAATCTAAAGTATATATGAGTAAACTTGG
TCTGACAGTTACCAATGCTTAATCAGTGAGGCACCTATCTCAGCGATCTGTCTATTTCGTTCATCCATAG
TTGCCTGACTCCCCGTCGTGTAGATAACTACGATACGGGAGGGCTTACCATCTGGCCCCAGTGCTGCAAT
GATACCGCGAGACCCACGCTCACCGGCTCCAGATTTATCAGCAATAAACCAGCCAGCCGGAAGGGCCGAG
CGCAGAAGTGGTCCTGCAACTTTATCCGCCTCCATCCAGTCTATTAATTGTTGCCGGGAAGCTAGAGTAA
GTAGTTCGCCAGTTAATAGTTTGCGCAACGTTGTTGCCATTGCTACAGGCATCGTGGTGTCACGCTCGTC
GTTTGGTATGGCTTCATTCAGCTCCGGTTCCCAACGATCAAGGCGAGTTACATGATCCCCCATGTTGTGC
AAAAAAGCGGTTAGCTCCTTCGGTCCTCCGATCGTTGTCAGAAGTAAGTTGGCCGCAGTGTTATCACTCA
TGGTTATGGCAGCACTGCATAATTCTCTTACTGTCATGCCATCCGTAAGATGCTTTTCTGTGACTGGTGA
GTACTCAACCAAGTCATTCTGAGAATAGTGTATGCGGCGACCGAGTTGCTCTTGCCCGGCGTCAATACGG
GATAATACCGCGCCACATAGCAGAACTTTAAAAGTGCTCATCATTGGAAAACGTTCTTCGGGGCGAAAAC
TCTCAAGGATCTTACCGCTGTTGAGATCCAGTTCGATGTAACCCACTCGTGCACCCAACTGATCTTCAGC
ATCTTTTACTTTCACCAGCGTTTCTGGGTGAGCAAAAACAGGAAGGCAAAATGCCGCAAAAAAGGGAATA
AGGGCGACACGGAAATGTTGAATACTCATACTCTTCCTTTTTCAATATTATTGAAGCATTTATCAGGGTT
ATTGTCTCATGAGCGGATACATATTTGAATGTATTTAGAAAAATAAACAAATAGGGGTTCCGCGCACATT
TCCCCGAAAAGTGCCACCTGACGTC
