>Addgene plasmid #21215 | GFP-C2gamma | addgene partial sequence | sequence record 27083 | 21215 with T7
GATGCTTGTTCTTTTTGCAGAGCTCAGAATAAACGCTCAACTTTGGCAGATCTACCATGGGGGCCCTAGA
GCGCCGTGGACGTCTGCAACTGGAAATCCGGGCTCCCACATCAGATGAGATCCATATTACTGTGGGTGAG
GCCCGGAACCTCATTCCTATGGACCCCAATGGCCTGTCTGATCCCTATGTGAAACTGAAGCTCATCCCGG
ACCCTCGGAACCTGACAAAACAGAAGACAAAGACCGTGAAAGCCACACTGAATCCCGTGTGGAACGAGAC
CTTCGTGTTCAACCTGAAGCCGGGGGATGTGGAGCGCCGGCTCAGTGTGGAGGTGTGGGATTGGGATAGG
ACATCCCGAAATGACTTCATGGGTGCCATGTCCTTTGGTGTCTCAGAGCTACTCAAGGCTCCTGTGGATG
GATGGTACAAGTTACTGAACCAGGAGGAGGGCGAGAGGTACCATATGGTGAGCAAGGGCGAGGAGCTGTT
CACCGGGGTGGTGCCCATCCTGGTCGAGCTGGACGGCGACGTAAACGGCCACAAGTTCAGCGTGTCCGGC
GAGGGCGAGGGCGATGCCACCTACGGCAAGCTGACCCTGAAGTTCATCTGCACCACCGGCAAGCTGCCCG
TGCCCTGGCCCACCCTCGTGACCACC
